>Addgene plasmid #175942 | pSIN-CD4 | addgene full sequence | sequence record 348095 | Addgene NGS Result
GTAGTGAGGAGGCTTTTTTGGAGGCCTAGGCTTTTGCAAAAAGCTTACTGGCTTAACTATGCGGCATCAG
AGCAGATTGTACTGAGAGTGCACCATATGCGGTGTGAAATACCGCACAGATGCGTAAGGAGAAAATACCG
CATCAGGCGCTCTTCCGCTTCCTCGCTCACTGACTCGCTGCGCTCGGTCGTTCGGCTGCGGCGAGCGGTA
TCAGCTCACTCAAAGGCGGTAATACGGTTATCCACAGAATCAGGGGATAACGCAGGAAAGAACATGTGAG
CAAAAGGCCAGCAAAAGGCCAGGAACCGTAAAAAGGCCGCGTTGCTGGCGTTTTTCCATAGGCTCCGCCC
CCCTGACGAGCATCACAAAAATCGACGCTCAAGTCAGAGGTGGCGAAACCCGACAGGACTATAAAGATAC
CAGGCGTTTCCCCCTGGAAGCTCCCTCGTGCGCTCTCCTGTTCCGACCCTGCCGCTTACCGGATACCTGT
CCGCCTTTCTCCCTTCGGGAAGCGTGGCGCTTTCTCATAGCTCACGCTGTAGGTATCTCAGTTCGGTGTA
GGTCGTTCGCTCCAAGCTGGGCTGTGTGCACGAACCCCCCGTTCAGCCCGACCGCTGCGCCTTATCCGGT
AACTATCGTCTTGAGTCCAACCCGGTAAGACACGACTTATCGCCACTGGCAGCAGCCACTGGTAACAGGA
TTAGCAGAGCGAGGTATGTAGGCGGTGCTACAGAGTTCTTGAAGTGGTGGCCTAACTACGGCTACACTAG
AAGGACAGTATTTGGTATCTGCGCTCTGCTGAAGCCAGTTACCTTCGGAAAAAGAGTTGGTAGCTCTTGA
TCCGGCAAACAAACCACCGCTGGTAGCGGTGGTTTTTTTGTTTGCAAGCAGCAGATTACGCGCAGAAAAA
AAGGATCTCAAGAAGATCCTTTGATCTTTTCTACGGGGTCTGACGCTCAGTGGAACGAAAACTCACGTTA
AGGGATTTTGGTCATGAGATTATCAAAAAGGATCTTCACCTAGATCCTTTTAAATTAAAAATGAAGTTTT
AAATCAATCTAAAGTATATATGAGTAAACTTGGTCTGACAGTTACCAATGCTTAATCAGTGAGGCACCTA
TCTCAGCGATCTGTCTATTTCGTTCATCCATAGTTGCCTGACTCCCCGTCGTGTAGATAACTACGATACG
GGAGGGCTTACCATCTGGCCCCAGTGCTGCAATGATACCGCGAGACCCACGCTCACCGGCTCCAGATTTA
TCAGCAATAAACCAGCCAGCCGGAAGGGCCGAGCGCAGAAGTGGTCCTGCAACTTTATCCGCCTCCATCC
AGTCTATTAATTGTTGCCGGGAAGCTAGAGTAAGTAGTTCGCCAGTTAATAGTTTGCGCAACGTTGTTGC
CATTGCTGCAGGCATCGTGGTGTCACGCTCGTCGTTTGGTATGGCTTCATTCAGCTCCGGTTCCCAACGA
TCAAGGCGAGTTACATGATCCCCCATGTTGTGCAAAAAAGCGGTTAGCTCCTTCGGTCCTCCGATCGTTG
TCAGAAGTAAGTTGGCCGCAGTGTTATCACTCATGGTTATGGCAGCACTGCATAATTCTCTTACTGTCAT
GCCATCCGTAAGATGCTTTTCTGTGACTGGTGAGTACTCAACCAAGTCATTCTGAGAATAGTGTATGCGG
CGACCGAGTTGCTCTTGCCCGGCGTCAACACGGGATAATACCGCGCCACATAGCAGAACTTTAAAAGTGC
TCATCATTGGAAAACGTTCTTCGGGGCGAAAACTCTCAAGGATCTTACCGCTGTTGAGATCCAGTTCGAT
GTAACCCACTCGTGCACCCAACTGATCTTCAGCATCTTTTACTTTCACCAGCGTTTCTGGGTGAGCAAAA
ACAGGAAGGCAAAATGCCGCAAAAAAGGGAATAAGGGCGACACGGAAATGTTGAATACTCATACTCTTCC
TTTTTCAATATTATTGAAGCATTTATCAGGGTTATTGTCTCATGAGCGGATACATATTTGAATGTATTTA
GAAAAATAAACAAATAGGGGTTCCGCGCACATTTCCCCGAAAAGTGCCACCTGACGTCTAAGAAACCATT
ATTATCATGACATTAACCTATAAAAATAGGCGTATCACGAGGCCCTTTCGTGTTCAAGAATTAGCTTGGC
CATTGCATACGTTGTATCCATATCATAATATGTACATTTATATTGGCTCATGTCCAACATTACCGCCATG
TTGACATTGATTATTGACTAGTTATTAATAGTAATCAATTACGGGGTCATTAGTTCATAGCCCATATATG
GAGTTCCGCGTTACATAACTTACGGTAAATGGCCCGCCTGGCTGACCGCCCAACGACCCCCGCCCATTGA
CGTCAATAATGACGTATGTTCCCATAGTAACGCCAATAGGGACTTTCCATTGACGTCAATGGGTGGAGTA
TTTACGGTAAACTGCCCACTTGGCAGTACATCAAGTGTATCATATGCCAAGTACGCCCCCTATTGACGTC
AATGACGGTAAATGGCCCGCCTGGCATTATGCCCAGTACATGACCTTATGGGACTTTCCTACTTGGCAGT
ACATCTACGTATTAGTCATCGCTATTACCATGGTGATGCGGTTTTGGCAGTACATCAATGGGCGTGGATA
GCGGTTTGACTCACGGGGATTTCCAAGTCTCCACCCCATTGACGTCAATGGGAGTTTGTTTTGGCACCAA
AATCAACGGGACTTTCCAAAATGTCGTAACAACTCCGCCCCATTGACGCAAATGGGCGGTAGGCGTGTAC
GGTGGGAGGTCTATATAAGCAGAGCTCAATAAAAGAGCCCACAACCCCTCACTCGGCGCGCCAGTCCTCC
GATAGACTGCGTCGCCCGGGTACCCGTATTCCCAATAAAGCCTCTTGCTGTTTGCATCCGAATCGTGGTC
TCGCTGTTCCTTGGGAGGGTCTCCTCTGAGTGATTGACTACCCACGACGGGGGTCTTTCATTTGGGGGCT
CGTCCGGGATTTGGAGACCCCTGCCCAGGGACCACCGACCCACCACCGGGAGGTAAGCTGGCCAGCAACT
TATCTGTGTCTGTCCGATTGTCTAGTGTCTATGTTTGATGTTATGCGCCTGCGTCTGTACTAGTTAGCTA
ACTAGCTCTGTATCTGGCGGACCCGTGGTGGAACTGACGAGTTCTGAACACCCGGCCGCAACCCTGGGAG
ACGTCCCAGGGACTTTGGGGGCCGTTTTTGTGGCCCGACCTGAGGAAGGGAGTCGATGTGGAATCCGACC
CCGTCAGGATATGTGGTTCTGGTAGGAGACGAGAACCTAAAACAGTTCCCGCCTCCGTCTGAATTTTTGC
TTTCGGTTTGGAACCGAAGCCGCGCGTCTTGTCTGCTGCAGCGCTGCAGCATCGTTCTGTGTTGTCTCTG
TCTGACTGTGTTTCTGTATTTGTCTGAAAATTAGGGCCAGACTGTTACCACTCCCTTAAGTTTGACCTTA
GGTCACTGGAAAGATGTCGAGCGGATCGCTCACAACCAGTCGGTAGATGTCAAGAAGAGACGTTGGTTAC
CTTCTGCTCTGCAGAATGGCCAACCTTTAACGTCGGATGGCCGCGAGACGGCACCTTTAACCGAGACCTC
ATCACCCAGGTTAAGATCAAGGTCTTTTCACCTGGCCCGCATGGACACCCAGACCAGGTCCCCTACATCG
TGACCTGGGAAGCCTTGGCTTTTGACCCCCCTCCCTGGGTCAAGCCCTTTGTACACCCTAAGCCTCCGCC
TCCTCTTCCTCCATCCGCCCCGTCTCTCCCCCTTGAACCTCCTCGTTCGACCCCGCCTCGATCCTCCCTT
TATCCAGCCCTCACTCCTTCTCTAGGCGCCGGAATTGAAGATCTTTAATTAACGATCTATCGATTCTAGA
TCTAGAGAGGGCCTATTTCCCATGATTCCTTCATATTTGCATATACGATACAAGGCTGTTAGAGAGATAA
TTAGAATTAATTTGACTGTAAACACAAAGATATTAGTACAAAATACGTGACGTAGAAAGTAATAATTTCT
TGGGTAGTTTGCAGTTTTAAAATTATGTTTTAAAATGGACTATCATATGCTTACCGTAACTTGAAAGTAT
TTCGATTTCTTGGCTTTATATATCTTGTGGAAAGGACGAAACACCGCCTGGAAGTTCTCTGACCAGGTTT
TAGAGCTAGAAATAGCAAGTTAAAATAAGGCTAGTCCGTTATCAACTTGAAAAAGTGGCACCGAGTCGGT
GCTTTTTTGAATTTAGATCTTGAGACAAGGTGCCGGGCCGGGAATTCGGCGAATTGGGCCCGACGTCGCA
TGCTCCCGGCCCCTCGAGTGGCTCCGGTGCCCGTCAGTGGGCAGAGCGCACATCGCCCACAGTCCCCGAG
AAGTTGGGGGGAGGGGTCGGCAATTGAACCGGTGCCTAGAGAAGGTGGCGCGGGGTAAACTGGGAAAGTG
ATGTCGTGTACTGGCTCCGCCTTTTTCCCGAGGGTGGGGGAGAACCGTATATAAGTGCAGTAGTCGCCGT
GAACGTTCTTTTTCGCAACGGGTTTGCCGCCAGAACACAGGTGTCGTGACGCGGCCACCATGAACCCAGC
CATCAGCGTCGCTCTCCTGCTCTCAGTCTTGCAGGTGTCCCGAGGGCAGAAGGTGACCAGCCTGACAGCC
TGCCTGGTGAACCAAAACCTTCGCCTGGACTGCCGCCATGAGAATAACACCAAGGATAACTCCATCCAGC
ATGAGTTCAGCCTGACCCGAGAGAAGAGGAAGCACGTGCTCTCAGGCACCCTCGGGATACCCGAGCACAC
GTACCGCTCCCGCGTCACCCTCTCCAACCAGCCCTATATCAAGGTCCTTACCCTAGCCAACTTCACCACC
AAGGATGAGGGCGACTACTTTTGTGAGCTTCGAGTCTCGGGCGCGAATCCCATGAGCTCCAATAAAAGTA
TCAGTGTGTATAGAGACAAACTGGTCAAGTGTGGCGGCATAAGCCTGCTGGTTCAGAACACATCCTGGAT
GCTGCTGCTGCTGCTTTCCCTCTCCCTCCTCCAAGCCCTGGACTTCATTTCTCTGGGCAGCGGCGCCACC
AACTTCAGCCTGCTGAAGCAGGCCGGCGACGTGGAGGAGAACCCCGGCCCCATGATTGAACAAGATGGAT
TGCACGCAGGTTCTCCGGCCGCTTGGGTGGAGAGGCTATTCGGCTATGACTGGGCACAACAGACAATCGG
CTGCTCTGATGCCGCCGTGTTCCGGCTGTCAGCGCAGGGGCGCCCGGTTCTTTTTGTCAAGACCGACCTG
TCCGGTGCCCTGAATGAACTGCAGGACGAGGCAGCGCGGCTATCGTGGCTGGCCACGACGGGCGTTCCTT
GCGCAGCTGTGCTCGACGTTGTCACTGAAGCGGGAAGGGACTGGCTGCTATTGGGCGAAGTGCCGGGGCA
GGATCTCCTGTCATCTCACCTTGCTCCTGCCGAGAAAGTATCCATCATGGCTGATGCAATGCGGCGGCTG
CATACGCTTGATCCGGCTACCTGCCCATTCGACCACCAAGCGAAACATCGCATCGAGCGAGCACGTACTC
GGATGGAAGCCGGTCTTGTCGATCAGGATGATCTGGACGAAGAGCATCAGGGGCTCGCGCCAGCCGAACT
GTTCGCCAGGCTCAAGGCGCGCATGCCCGACGGCGAGGATCTCGTCGTGACCCATGGCGATGCCTGCTTG
CCGAATATCATGGTGGAAAATGGCCGCTTTTCTGGATTCATCGACTGTGGCCGGCTGGGTGTGGCGGACC
GCTATCAGGACATAGCGTTGGCTACCCGTGATATTGCTGAAGAGCTTGGCGGCGAATGGGCTGACCGCTT
CCTCGTGCTTTACGGTATCGCCGCTCCCGATTCGCAGCGCATCGCCTTCTATCGCCTTCTTGACGAGTTC
TTCTGATTAGATATCATCAGTGGTCCAGGCTCTAGTTTTGACTCAACAATATCACCAGCTGAAGCCTATA
GAGTACGAGCCATAGATAAAATAAAAGATTTTATTTAGTCTCCAGAAAAAGGGGGGAATGAAAGACCCCA
CCTGTAGGTTTGGCAAGCTAGCTTAAGTAACGCCATTTTGCAAGGCATGGAAAAATACATAACTGAGAAT
AGAGAAGTTCAGATCAAGGTCAGGAACAGATGGAACAGGGTCGACCCTAGAGAACCATCAGATGTTTCCA
GGGTGCCCCAAGGACCTGAAATGACCCTGTGCCTTATTTGAACTAACCAATCAGTTCGCTTCTCGCTTCT
GTTCGCGCGCTTCTGCTCCCCGAGCTCAATAAAAGAGCCCACAACCCCTCACTCGGGGCGCCAGTCCTCC
GATTGACTGAGTCGCCCGGGTACCCGTGTATCCAATAAACCCTCTTGCAGTTGCATCCGACTTGTGGTCT
CGCTGTTCCTTGGGAGGGTCTCCTCTGAGTGATTGACTACCCGTCAGCGGGGGTCTTTCATTTGGGGGCT
CGTCCGGGATCGGGAGACCCCTGCCCAGGGACCACCGACCCACCACCGGGAGGTAAGCTGGCTGCCTCGC
GCGTTTCGGTGATGACGGTGAAAACCTCTGACACATGCAGCTCCCGGAGACGGTCACAGCTTGTCTGTAA
GCGGATGCCGGGAGCAGACAAGCCCGTCAGGGCGCGTCAGCGGGTGTTGGCGGGTGTCGGGGCGCAGCCA
TGACCCAGTCACGTAGCGATAGCGGAGTGTAGATCCGGCTGTGGAATGTGTGTCAGTTAGGGTGTGGAAA
GTCCCCAGGCTCCCCAGCAGGCAGAAGTATGCAAAGCATGCATCTCAATTAGTCAGCAACCAGGTGTGGA
AAGTCCCCAGGCTCCCCAGCAGGCAGAAGTATGCAAAGCATGCATCTCAATTAGTCAGCAACCATAGTCC
CGCCCCTAACTCCGCCCATCCCGCCCCTAACTCCGCCCAGTTCCGCCCATTCTCCGCCCCATGGCTGACT
AATTTTTTTTATTTATGCAGAGGCCGAGGCCGCCTCGGCCTCTGAGCTATTCCAGAA
Features (pLannotate 1.2.2; 19 found; start..end, strand, type, name):
     46..147     +  misc_feature   bom (fragment): basis of mobility region from pBR322
    333..921     -  rep_origin     ori: high-copy-number ColE1/pMB1/pBR322/pUC origin of replication
   1092..1952    -  CDS            AmpR: β-lactamase; bla; confers resistance to ampicillin, carbenicillin, and related antibiotics
   1953..2057    -  promoter       AmpR promoter: bla
   2243..2622    +  enhancer       CMV enhancer: human cytomegalovirus immediate early enhancer
   2623..2826    +  promoter       CMV promoter: human cytomegalovirus (CMV) immediate early promoter
   2827..3002    +  LTR            5' LTR (truncated): truncated long terminal repeat from Moloney murine sarcoma virus
   3124..3398    +  misc_feature   MESV Ψ (fragment): packaging signal of murine embryonic stem cell virus
   3465..3880    +  CDS            gag (truncated): truncated Moloney murine leukemia virus (MMLV) gag gene lacking the start codon
   3927..4167    +  promoter       U6 promoter: RNA polymerase III promoter for human U6 snRNA
   4197..4272    +  misc_RNA       gRNA scaffold: guide RNA scaffold for the Streptococcus pyogenes CRISPR/Cas9 system
   4379..4590    +  promoter       EF-1α core promoter: core promoter for human elongation factor EF-1α
   4610..5095    +  CDS            Thy1.1: mouse GPI-anchored cell surface glycoprotein of the immunoglobulin superfamily This allele of Thy1 is also known as CD90.1.
   5162..5953    +  CDS            neo: KKA2_KLEPN - Also known as kan, nptII. Experimental evidence at protein level: Swiss-Prot protein existence level 1. Resistance to kanamycin, neomycin, paromomycin, ribostamycin, butirosin and gentamicin B. From Klebsiella pneumoniae.
   5966..6035    +  CDS            env (fragment): murine leukemia virus gPr80 envelope polyprotein precursor; env; proteolytically cleaved into gp70SU and p15TM subunits
   6077..6502    +  LTR            3' LTR (ΔU3): self-inactivating 3' long terminal repeat (LTR) from Moloney murine leukemia virus
   6571..6611    +  CDS            rop (fragment): Rop protein, which maintains plasmids at low copy number; rop
   6713..6751    +  misc_feature   bom (fragment): basis of mobility region from pBR322
   6768..40      +  promoter       SV40 promoter (across the origin): SV40 enhancer and early promoter
