[The description below was written by a language model from this plasmid's Addgene catalogue record and pLannotate feature annotations shown in this document.]
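Description:
pSIN-CD4 is a self-inactivating gammaretroviral vector that delivers a single guide RNA against mouse Cd4, deposited for knocking out CD4 in mouse cells. It is propagated in E. coli under ampicillin selection (β-lactamase gene and promoter) from a ColE1/pUC-type origin. The catalogue lists it as low copy and names a recombination-tolerant growth strain, which is common for plasmids carrying repeated LTRs. The sequenced record is 7,057 nt, slightly smaller than the listed backbone size. This fits replacement of a stuffer by the short guide oligo, which was cloned between two BbsI sites that were destroyed in the process.

The viral genome is transcribed in packaging cells from a CMV enhancer/promoter fused to a truncated 5' LTR. This is followed by an MESV-type Ψ packaging signal and a truncated, start-codon-less gag segment that aids encapsidation. Inside the provirus, a human U6 RNA polymerase III promoter drives the Cd4-targeting spacer joined to the Streptococcus pyogenes Cas9 gRNA scaffold. Downstream, an EF-1α core promoter precedes the Thy1.1 (CD90.1) surface marker, which allows transduced cells to be identified or sorted by antibody staining. A neomycin/kanamycin phosphotransferase coding sequence follows Thy1.1, although the feature table does not show how its expression is linked to Thy1.1. The ΔU3 3' LTR is copied to the 5' end during reverse transcription, silencing LTR promoter activity after integration so that expression depends on the internal promoters.

No Cas9 gene is annotated, so the nuclease must be supplied separately, for example by Cas9-expressing target cells. The associated publication concerns Th17 cell biology, suggesting use in primary mouse T cells, though the record does not state the specific role of this guide.
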