Addgene plasmid #175942: pSIN-CD4
Purpose: knockout mouse CD4
Depositing lab: Dan Littman. Depositing organization: NYU Grossman School of Medicine. Publication: Niche-Selective Inhibition of Pathogenic Th17 Cells by Targeting Metabolic Redundancy. Wu L, Hollinshead KER, Hao Y, Au C, Kroehling L, Ng C, Lin WY, Li D, Silva HM, Shin J, Lafaille JJ, Possemato R, Pacold ME, Papagiannakopoulos T, Kimmelman AC, Satija R, Littman DR. Cell. 2020 Aug 6;182(3):641-654.e20. doi: 10.1016/j.cell.2020.06.014. Epub 2020 Jul 1. PubMed 32615085.
Backbone
  Vector backbone: pSIN
  Backbone size w/o insert (bp): 7099
  Vector type: Retroviral
Growth in bacteria
  Bacterial resistance: Ampicillin, 100 μg/mL
  Growth temperature: 37°C
  Growth strain: NEB Stable
  Copy number: Low Copy
Gene/Insert
  Gene/Insert name: CD4 gRNA
  gRNA/shRNA sequence: gCCTGGAAGTTCTCTGACCAG
  Species: M. musculus (mouse)
  Entrez Gene: Cd4 (a.k.a. L3T4, Ly-4)
  Cloning method: Restriction Enzyme; 5′ cloning site BBS I (destroyed during cloning); 3′ cloning site BBS I (destroyed during cloning)
  Sequencing primers: 5′ GAGGGCCTATTTCCCATGATTCC; 3′ AAAAAAGCACCGACTCGGTGC
Terms and licenses: Academic/Nonprofit Terms; Industry Terms: Not Available to Industry
How to cite: pSIN-CD4 was a gift from Dan Littman (Addgene plasmid # 175942 ; http://n2t.net/addgene:175942 ; RRID:Addgene_175942)
