>Addgene plasmid #175942 | pSIN-CD4 | depositor partial sequence | sequence record 341028 | guide RNA encoding sequence inserted into the pSIN vector
GCCTGGAAGTTCTCTGACCAG
